>Addgene plasmid #216287 | pDEST14-DoubleCatcher-β-Lock | addgene full sequence | sequence record 433337 | Addgene NGS Result
AGATCTCGATCCCGCGAAATTAATACGACTCACTATAGGGAGACCACAACGGTTTCCCTCTAGAAATAAT
TTTGTTTAACTTTAAGAAGGAGATATACATATGTCGTACTACCATCACCATCACCATCACGATTACGACA
TCCCCACAACTGAGAACCTTTATTTCCAAGGTGGGGCGATGGTTACTACTTGCAGTGGTCTGAGCGGCGA
ACAGGGTCCGTCGGGTGACATGACGACAGAGGAAGACAGTGCCACGCATATTAAATTTTCAAAACGTGAT
GAGGACGGTCGCGAGTTAGCAGGGGCAACTATGGAATTGCGTGACTCCTCCGGCAAAACCATTTCTACAT
GGATTAGTGATGGGCACGTAAAGGATTTTTATCTGTACCCCGGAAAGTATACCTTTGTCGAGACAGCGGC
TCCTGACGGTTATGAAGTGGCAACCCCGATCGAATTTACGGTGAATGAGGACGGGCAGGTGACGGTAGAT
GGGGAAGCCACAGAGGGCGATGCTCATACCGGGTCTGGTGGATCGGGAGGCTCTGGCGTAACTACTTTAA
GTGGGTTGAGCGGAGAACAAGGGCCTTGTGGAGATATGACAACCGAGGAGGACTCCGCCACCCATATTAA
ATTTAGTAAACGCGATGAAGACGGTCGCGAGCTTGCGGGTGCTACTATGGAGCTGCGCGATAGTAGCGGC
AAGACCATCTCGACCTGGATTTCAGATGGACATGTCAAAGACTTTTACCTGTACCCTGGCAAATATACCT
TTGTGGAAACGGCAGCTCCGGATGGATATGAGGTTGCGACGCCGATCGAGTTCACGGTCAACGAAGATGG
ACAAGTTACGGTGGACGGTGAGGCAACTGAAGGAGATGCAGGTAGTTCAGGCTCAGAAAACTTGTATTTT
CAGGGCGGAGGATCGGGGCGCGGAGTGCCCCACATTGTTATGGTGGCCGCCTACAAACGCTATAAATAAA
TGGTTGATGCTTGAGGATCCGAATTCGAGCTCCGTCGACAAGCTTGCGGCCGCACTCGAGCACCACCACC
ACCACCACTGAGATCCGGCTGCTAACAAAGCCCGAAAGGAAGCTGAGTTGGCTGCTGCCACCGCTGAGCA
ATAACTAGCATAACCCCTTGGGGCCTCTAAACGGGTCTTGAGGGGTTTTTTGCTGAAAGGAGGAACTATA
TCCGGATTGGCGAATGGG
[124 nt withheld, positions 1209-1332]
C
[91 nt withheld, positions 1334-1424]
A
[49 nt withheld, positions 1426-1474]
CCTTTGACGTTGGAGTCCACGTTCTTT
[37 nt withheld, positions 1502-1538]
ACCCTATCTCGGTCTATTCTTTTGATTTATAAGGGATTTTGCCGATTTCGGCCTATTGGTTAAAAAATGA
GCTGATTTAACAAAAATTTAACGCGAATTTTAACAAAATATTAACGCTTACAATTTAGGTGGCACTTTTC
GGGGAAATGTGCGCGGAACCCCTATTTGTTTATTTTTCTAAATACATTCAAATATGTATCCGCTCATGAG
ACAATAACCCTGGTAAATGCTTCAATAATATTGAAAAAGGAAGAGTATGAGTATTCAACATTTCCGTGTC
GCCCTTATTCCCTTTTTTGCGGCATTTTGCCTTCCTGTTTTTGCTCACCCAGAAACGCTGGTGAAAGTAA
AAGATGCTGAAGATCAGTTGGGTGCACGAGTGGGTTACATCGAACTGGATCTCAACAGCGGTAAGATCCT
TGAGAGTTTTCGCCCCGAAGAACGTTTTCCAATGATGAGCACTTTTAAAGTTCTGCTATGTGGCGCGGTA
TTATCCCGTATTGACGCCGGGCAAGAGCAACTCGGTCGCCGCATACACTATTCTCAGAATGACTTGGTTG
AGTACTCACCAGTCACAGAAAAGCATCTTACGGATGGCATGACAGTAAGAGAATTATGCAGTGCTGCCAT
AACCATGAGTGATAACACTGCGGCCAACTTACTTCTGACAACGATCGGAGGACCGAAGGAGCTAACCGCT
TTTTTGCACAACATGGGGGATCATGTAACTCGCCTTGATCGTTGGGAACCGGAGCTGAATGAAGCCATAC
CAAACGACGAGCGTGACACCACGATGCCTGCAGCAATGGCAACAACGTTGCGCAAACTATTAACTGGCGA
ACTACTTACTCTAGCTTCCCGGCAACAATTAATAGACTGGATGGAGGCGGATAAAGTTGCAGGACCACTT
CTGCGCTCGGCCCTTCCGGCTGGCTGGTTTATTGCTGATAAATCTGGAGCCGGTGAGCGTGGGTCTCGCG
GTATCATTGCAGCACTGGGGCCAGATGGTAAGCCCTCCCGTATCGTAGTTATCTACACGACGGGGAGTCA
GGCAACTATGGATGAACGAAATAGACAGATCGCTGAGATAGGTGCCTCACTGATTAAGCATTGGTAACTG
TCAGACCAAGTTTACTCATATATACTTTAGATTGATTTAAAACTTCATTTTTAATTTAAAAGGATCTAGG
TGAAGATCCTTTTTGATAATCTCATGACCAAAATCCCTTAACGTGAGTTTTCGTTCCACTGAGCGTCAGA
CCCCGTAGAAAAGATCAAAGGATCTTCTTGAGATCCTTTTTTTCTGCGCGTAATCTGCTGCTTGCAAACA
AAAAAACCACCGCTACCAGCGGTGGTTTGTTTGCCGGATCAAGAGCTACCAACTCTTTTTCCGAAGGTAA
CTGGCTTCAGCAGAGCGCAGATACCAAATACTGTCCTTCTAGTGTAGCCGTAGTTAGGCCACCACTTCAA
GAACTCTGTAGCACCGCCTACATACCTCGCTCTGCTAATCCTGTTACCAGTGGCTGCTGCCAGTGGCGAT
AAGTCGTGTCTTACCGGGTTGGACTCAAGACGATAGTTACCGGATAAGGCGCAGCGGTCGGGCTGAACGG
GGGGTTCGTGCACACAGCCCAGCTTGGAGCGAACGACCTACACCGAACTGAGATACCTACAGCGTGAGCT
ATGAGAAAGCGCCACGCTTCCCGAAGGGAGAAAGGCGGACAGGTATCCGGTAAGCGGCAGGGTCGGAACA
GGAGAGCGCACGAGGGAGCTTCCAGGGGGAAACGCCTGGTATCTTTATAGTCCTGTCGGGTTTCGCCACC
TCTGACTTGAGCGTCGATTTTTGTGATGCTCGTCAGGGGGGCGGAGCCTATGGAAAAACGCCAGCAACGC
GGCCTTTTTACGGTTCCTGGCCTTTTGCTGGCCTTTTGCTCACATGTTCTTTCCTGCGTTATCCCCTGAT
TCTGTGGATAACCGTATTACCGCCTTTGAGTGAGCTGATACCGCTCGCCGCAGCCGAACGACCGAGCGCA
GCGAGTCAGTGAGCGAGGAAGCGGAAGAGCGCCTGATGCGGTATTTTCTCCTTACGCATCTGTGCGGTAT
TTCACACCGCAATGGTGCACTCTCAGTACAATCTGCTCTGATGCCGCATAGTTAAGCCAGTATACACTCC
GCTATCGCTACGTGACTGGGTCATGGCTGCGCCCCGACACCCGCCAACACCCGCTGACGCGCCCTGACGG
GCTTGTCTGCTCCCGGCATCCGCTTACAGACAAGCTGTGACCGTCTCCGGGAGCTGCATGTGTCAGAGGT
TTTCACCGTCATCACCGAAACGCGCGAGGCAGCTGCGGTAAAGCTCATCAGCGTGGTCGTGAAGCGATTC
ACAGATGTCTGCCTGTTCATCCGCGTCCAGCTCGTTGAGCTTCTCCAGAAGCGTTAATGTCTGGCTTCTG
ATAAAGCGGGCCATGTTAAGGGCGGTTTTTTCCTGTTTGGTCACTGATGCCTCCGTGTAAGGGGGATTTC
TGTTCATGGGGGTAATGATACCGATGAAACGAGAGAGGATGCTCACGATACGGGTTACTGATGATGAACA
TGCCCGGTTACTGGAACGTTGTGAGGGTAAACAACTGGCGGTATGGATGCGGCGGGACCAGAGAAAAATC
ACTCAGGGTCAATGCCAGCGCTTCGTTAATACAGATGTAGGTGTTCCACAGGGTAGCCAGCAGCATCCTG
CGATGCAGATCCGGAACATAATGGTGCAGGGCGCTGACTTCCGCGTTTCCAGACTTTACGAAACACGGAA
ACCGAAGACCATTCATGTTGTTGCTCAGGTCGCAGACGTTTTGCAGCAGCAGTCGCTTCACGTTCGCTCG
CGTATCGGTGATTCATTCTGCTAACCAGTAAGGCACCCCCGCCAGCCTAGCCGGGTCCTCAACGACAGGA
GCACGATCATGCGCACCCGTGGCCAGGACCCAACGCTGCCCG
Features (pLannotate 1.2.2; 14 found; start..end, strand, type, name):
     21..39      +  promoter       T7 promoter: promoter for bacteriophage T7 RNA polymerase
     71..93      +  RBS            RBS: efficient ribosome binding site from bacteriophage T7 gene 10 (Olins and Rangwala, 1989)
    111..130     +  CDS            8xHis (fragment): 8xHis affinity tag
    896..916     +  CDS            TEV site: tobacco etch virus (TEV) protease recognition and cleavage site
   1041..1058    +  CDS            9xHis (fragment): 9xHis affinity tag
   1068..1117    +  CDS            SET1 (fragment): solubility-enhancement tag derived from T7 phage gene 10B
   1125..1172    +  terminator     T7 terminator: transcription terminator for bacteriophage T7 RNA polymerase
   1209..1637    +  rep_origin     f1 ori (sequence partly withheld): f1 bacteriophage origin of replication; arrow indicates direction of (+) strand synthesis
   1690..1794    +  promoter       AmpR promoter: bla
   1795..2655    +  CDS            AmpR: β-lactamase; bla; confers resistance to ampicillin, carbenicillin, and related antibiotics
   2826..3414    +  rep_origin     ori: high-copy-number ColE1/pMB1/pBR322/pUC origin of replication
   3600..3739    -  misc_feature   bom: basis of mobility region from pBR322
   3841..4032    -  CDS            rop: Rop protein, which maintains plasmids at low copy number; rop
   4049..4429    +  CDS            YPB1_ECOLX: Protein predicted: Swiss-Prot protein existence level 4. From Escherichia coli.
