[The description below was written by a language model from this plasmid's Addgene catalogue record and pLannotate feature annotations shown in this document.]
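Description:
pDEST14-DoubleCatcher-β-Lock is a bacterial expression plasmid built on the pDEST14 backbone for T7-driven production of a synthetic protein in E. coli. It is maintained through a ColE1/pMB1-type origin and selected with ampicillin via the bla (AmpR) gene under its own promoter. The annotated sequence also carries an f1 phage origin, the pBR322 bom mobilisation region and a rop gene. Rop normally restrains copy number, although the catalogue lists the plasmid as high copy. The catalogue gives a total size of 7,301 bp (a 6,422 bp backbone plus an 879 bp insert), whereas the sequenced record behind the feature table is only 4,520 nt. The catalogue figure probably reflects the unmodified destination vector, but the record does not resolve the discrepancy.

The expression cassette consists of a T7 promoter and the phage T7 gene 10 ribosome binding site, followed by the open reading frame and a T7 terminator, so expression requires a host that supplies T7 RNA polymerase. The insert, introduced by Gibson cloning, encodes DoubleCatcher β-Lock, a variant of DoubleCatcher in which the orientation of each of the two SpyCatcher003 moieties is locked by an internal disulfide bond. The catalogue describes an N-terminal His6 tag and TEV protease sites at both ends of the insert. The automated annotation detects a His-tag fragment near the start, one TEV site towards the 3′ end of the coding region, and a further downstream His-tag fragment plus a partial match to a T7 gene 10B-derived solubility tag, whose roles the record does not explain. The associated work concerns combinatorial assembly of bispecific binders, which is consistent with using the purified protein as a scaffold that covalently couples two SpyTag-bearing partners.
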