Addgene plasmid #216287: pDEST14-DoubleCatcher-β-Lock
Purpose: Expresses DoubleCatcher-β-Lock in bacterial cells. DoubleCatcher-β-Lock is a variant of DoubleCatcher in which the orientation of each SpyCatcher003 moiety is locked via an internal disulfide bond.
Depositing lab: Mark Howarth. Depositing organization: University of Oxford. Publication: SpyMask enables combinatorial assembly of bispecific binders. Driscoll CL, Keeble AH, Howarth MR. Nat Commun. 2024 Mar 16;15(1):2403. doi: 10.1038/s41467-024-46599-9. PubMed 38493197.
Backbone
  Vector backbone: pDEST14
  Backbone manufacturer: Thermo Fisher Scientific
  Backbone size w/o insert (bp): 6422
  Total vector size (bp): 7301
  Vector type: Bacterial Expression
Growth in bacteria
  Bacterial resistance: Ampicillin, 100 μg/mL
  Growth temperature: 37°C
  Growth strain: DH5alpha
  Copy number: High Copy
Gene/Insert
  Gene/Insert name: DoubleCatcher β-Lock
  Species: Synthetic
  Insert size (bp): 879
  Promoter: T7 promoter
  Tag / fusion protein: His6 (N terminal on insert); TEV cleavage site (N terminal on insert); TEV cleavage site (C terminal on insert)
  Cloning method: Gibson Cloning
  Sequencing primers: 5′ T7F; 3′ T7R
Terms and licenses: Academic/Nonprofit Terms; Industry Terms: Not Available to Industry
How to cite: pDEST14-DoubleCatcher-β-Lock was a gift from Mark Howarth (Addgene plasmid # 216287 ; http://n2t.net/addgene:216287 ; RRID:Addgene_216287)
